>Addgene plasmid #208943 | Control click editor - pCMV-T7-deadPCV2-nCas9-EcKlenow (EMK492) | addgene full sequence | sequence record 415668 | Addgene NGS Result
ATATGCCAAGTACGCCCCCTATTGACGTCAATGACGGTAAATGGCCCGCCTGGCATTATGCCCAGTACAT
GACCTTATGGGACTTTCCTACTTGGCAGTACATCTACGTATTAGTCATCGCTATTACCATGGTGATGCGG
TTTTGGCAGTACATCAATGGGCGTGGATAGCGGTTTGACTCACGGGGATTTCCAAGTCTCCACCCCATTG
ACGTCAATGGGAGTTTGTTTTGGCACCAAAATCAACGGGACTTTCCAAAATGTCGTAACAACTCCGCCCC
ATTGACGCAAATGGGCGGTAGGCGTGTACGGTGGGAGGTCTATATAAGCAGAGCTGGTTTAGTGAACCGT
CAGATCCGCTAGAGATCCGCGGCCGCTAATACGACTCACTATAGGGAGAGCCGCCACCATGAGCCCTAGC
AAGAAGAACGGCAGAAGCGGCCCTCAACCTCACAAGCGGTGGGTCTTTACCCTGAACAACCCCAGCGAGG
ACGAGCGGAAGAAGATCAGAGATCTGCCTATCAGCCTGTTCGACTACTTCATCGTGGGCGAGGAAGGAAA
TGAGGAAGGCCGGACCCCCCACCTGCAGGGCTTTGCCAACTTCGTGAAGAAACAGACCTTCAACAAGGTG
AAATGGTACCTGGGCGCTAGATGCCACATCGAGAAGGCCAAGGGCACCGACCAGCAGAACAAGGAATTCT
GCAGCAAAGAGGGCAATCTGCTGATGGAATGTGGCGCCCCTAGATCCCAGGGCCAGAGATCTGGAGGCTC
TAGCGGCTCCGAGACACCCGGCACAAGCGAATCCGCCACCCCAGAGAGCAGCGGAGGATCTGACAAGAAG
TACAGCATCGGCCTGGACATCGGCACCAACTCTGTGGGCTGGGCCGTGATCACCGACGAGTACAAGGTGC
CCAGCAAGAAATTCAAGGTGCTGGGCAACACCGACCGGCACAGCATCAAGAAGAACCTGATCGGAGCCCT
GCTGTTCGACAGCGGCGAAACAGCCGAGGCCACCCGGCTGAAGAGAACCGCCAGAAGAAGATACACCAGA
CGGAAGAACCGGATCTGCTATCTGCAAGAGATCTTCAGCAACGAGATGGCCAAGGTGGACGACAGCTTCT
TCCACAGACTGGAAGAGTCCTTCCTGGTGGAAGAGGATAAGAAGCACGAGCGGCACCCCATCTTCGGCAA
CATCGTGGACGAGGTGGCCTACCACGAGAAGTACCCCACCATCTACCACCTGAGAAAGAAACTGGTGGAC
AGCACCGACAAGGCCGACCTGCGGCTGATCTATCTGGCCCTGGCCCACATGATCAAGTTCCGGGGCCACT
TCCTGATCGAGGGCGACCTGAACCCCGACAACAGCGACGTGGACAAGCTGTTCATCCAGCTGGTGCAGAC
CTACAACCAGCTGTTCGAGGAAAACCCCATCAACGCCAGCGGCGTGGACGCCAAGGCCATCCTGTCTGCC
AGACTGAGCAAGAGCAGACGGCTGGAAAATCTGATCGCCCAGCTGCCCGGCGAGAAGAAGAATGGCCTGT
TCGGAAACCTGATTGCCCTGAGCCTGGGCCTGACCCCCAACTTCAAGAGCAACTTCGACCTGGCCGAGGA
TGCCAAACTGCAGCTGAGCAAGGACACCTACGACGACGACCTGGACAACCTGCTGGCCCAGATCGGCGAC
CAGTACGCCGACCTGTTTCTGGCCGCCAAGAACCTGTCCGACGCCATCCTGCTGAGCGACATCCTGAGAG
TGAACACCGAGATCACCAAGGCCCCCCTGAGCGCCTCTATGATCAAGAGATACGACGAGCACCACCAGGA
CCTGACCCTGCTGAAAGCTCTCGTGCGGCAGCAGCTGCCTGAGAAGTACAAAGAGATTTTCTTCGACCAG
AGCAAGAACGGCTACGCCGGCTACATTGACGGCGGAGCCAGCCAGGAAGAGTTCTACAAGTTCATCAAGC
CCATCCTGGAAAAGATGGACGGCACCGAGGAACTGCTCGTGAAGCTGAACAGAGAGGACCTGCTGCGGAA
GCAGCGGACCTTCGACAACGGCAGCATCCCCCACCAGATCCACCTGGGAGAGCTGCACGCCATTCTGCGG
CGGCAGGAAGATTTTTACCCATTCCTGAAGGACAACCGGGAAAAGATCGAGAAGATCCTGACCTTCCGCA
TCCCCTACTACGTGGGCCCTCTGGCCAGGGGAAACAGCAGATTCGCCTGGATGACCAGAAAGAGCGAGGA
AACCATCACCCCCTGGAACTTCGAGGAAGTGGTGGACAAGGGCGCTTCCGCCCAGAGCTTCATCGAGCGG
ATGACCAACTTCGATAAGAACCTGCCCAACGAGAAGGTGCTGCCCAAGCACAGCCTGCTGTACGAGTACT
TCACCGTGTATAACGAGCTGACCAAAGTGAAATACGTGACCGAGGGAATGAGAAAGCCCGCCTTCCTGAG
CGGCGAGCAGAAAAAGGCCATCGTGGACCTGCTGTTCAAGACCAACCGGAAAGTGACCGTGAAGCAGCTG
AAAGAGGACTACTTCAAGAAAATCGAGTGCTTCGACTCCGTGGAAATCTCCGGCGTGGAAGATCGGTTCA
ACGCCTCCCTGGGCACATACCACGATCTGCTGAAAATTATCAAGGACAAGGACTTCCTGGACAATGAGGA
AAACGAGGACATTCTGGAAGATATCGTGCTGACCCTGACACTGTTTGAGGACAGAGAGATGATCGAGGAA
CGGCTGAAAACCTATGCCCACCTGTTCGACGACAAAGTGATGAAGCAGCTGAAGCGGCGGAGATACACCG
GCTGGGGCAGGCTGAGCCGGAAGCTGATCAACGGCATCCGGGACAAGCAGTCCGGCAAGACAATCCTGGA
TTTCCTGAAGTCCGACGGCTTCGCCAACAGAAACTTCATGCAGCTGATCCACGACGACAGCCTGACCTTT
AAAGAGGACATCCAGAAAGCCCAGGTGTCCGGCCAGGGCGATAGCCTGCACGAGCACATTGCCAATCTGG
CCGGCAGCCCCGCCATTAAGAAGGGCATCCTGCAGACAGTGAAGGTGGTGGACGAGCTCGTGAAAGTGAT
GGGCCGGCACAAGCCCGAGAACATCGTGATCGAAATGGCCAGAGAGAACCAGACCACCCAGAAGGGACAG
AAGAACAGCCGCGAGAGAATGAAGCGGATCGAAGAGGGCATCAAAGAGCTGGGCAGCCAGATCCTGAAAG
AACACCCCGTGGAAAACACCCAGCTGCAGAACGAGAAGCTGTACCTGTACTACCTGCAGAATGGGCGGGA
TATGTACGTGGACCAGGAACTGGACATCAACCGGCTGTCCGACTACGATGTGGACGCTATCGTGCCTCAG
AGCTTTCTGAAGGACGACTCCATCGACAACAAGGTGCTGACCAGAAGCGACAAGAACCGGGGCAAGAGCG
ACAACGTGCCCTCCGAAGAGGTCGTGAAGAAGATGAAGAACTACTGGCGGCAGCTGCTGAACGCCAAGCT
GATTACCCAGAGAAAGTTCGACAATCTGACCAAGGCCGAGAGAGGCGGCCTGAGCGAACTGGATAAGGCC
GGCTTCATCAAGAGACAGCTGGTGGAAACCCGGCAGATCACAAAGCACGTGGCACAGATCCTGGACTCCC
GGATGAACACTAAGTACGACGAGAATGACAAGCTGATCCGGGAAGTGAAAGTGATCACCCTGAAGTCCAA
GCTGGTGTCCGATTTCCGGAAGGATTTCCAGTTTTACAAAGTGCGCGAGATCAACAACTACCACCACGCC
CACGACGCCTACCTGAACGCCGTCGTGGGAACCGCCCTGATCAAAAAGTACCCTAAGCTGGAAAGCGAGT
TCGTGTACGGCGACTACAAGGTGTACGACGTGCGGAAGATGATCGCCAAGAGCGAGCAGGAAATCGGCAA
GGCTACCGCCAAGTACTTCTTCTACAGCAACATCATGAACTTTTTCAAGACCGAGATTACCCTGGCCAAC
GGCGAGATCCGGAAGCGGCCTCTGATCGAGACAAACGGCGAAACCGGGGAGATCGTGTGGGATAAGGGCC
GGGATTTTGCCACCGTGCGGAAAGTGCTGAGCATGCCCCAAGTGAATATCGTGAAAAAGACCGAGGTGCA
GACAGGCGGCTTCAGCAAAGAGTCTATCCTGCCCAAGAGGAACAGCGATAAGCTGATCGCCAGAAAGAAG
GACTGGGACCCTAAGAAGTACGGCGGCTTCGACAGCCCCACCGTGGCCTATTCTGTGCTGGTGGTGGCCA
AAGTGGAAAAGGGCAAGTCCAAGAAACTGAAGAGTGTGAAAGAGCTGCTGGGGATCACCATCATGGAAAG
AAGCAGCTTCGAGAAGAATCCCATCGACTTTCTGGAAGCCAAGGGCTACAAAGAAGTGAAAAAGGACCTG
ATCATCAAGCTGCCTAAGTACTCCCTGTTCGAGCTGGAAAACGGCCGGAAGAGAATGCTGGCCTCTGCCG
GCGAACTGCAGAAGGGAAACGAACTGGCCCTGCCCTCCAAATATGTGAACTTCCTGTACCTGGCCAGCCA
CTATGAGAAGCTGAAGGGCTCCCCCGAGGATAATGAGCAGAAACAGCTGTTTGTGGAACAGCACAAGCAC
TACCTGGACGAGATCATCGAGCAGATCAGCGAGTTCTCCAAGAGAGTGATCCTGGCCGACGCTAATCTGG
ACAAAGTGCTGTCCGCCTACAACAAGCACCGGGATAAGCCCATCAGAGAGCAGGCCGAGAATATCATCCA
CCTGTTTACCCTGACCAATCTGGGAGCCCCTGCCGCCTTCAAGTACTTTGACACCACCATCGACCGGAAG
AGGTACACCAGCACCAAAGAGGTGCTGGACGCCACCCTGATCCACCAGAGCATCACCGGCCTGTACGAGA
CACGGATCGACCTGTCTCAGCTGGGAGGTGACTCCGGCGGAAGCTCTGGTGGCAGCAAGCGGACCGCCGA
CGGCTCTGAATTCGAGAGCCCTAAGAAGAAAAGAAAGGTGAGCGGAGGCTCTAGCGGCGGAAGCGTTATC
TCCTACGACAACTACGTGACCATCCTGGACGAAGAGACACTGAAGGCTTGGATCGCTAAACTGGAAAAAG
CCCCTGTGTTCGCCTTCGCCACCGCCACCGACTCCTTAGATAACATCAGCGCCAACCTGGTGGGCCTGTC
TTTCGCCATCGAGCCTGGCGTGGCCGCCTACATCCCCGTGGCCCACGATTACCTGGATGCCCCAGATCAA
ATCAGCAGAGAGAGAGCACTGGAGCTCCTGAAGCCCCTGCTGGAGGACGAGAAGGCCCTGAAGGTGGGAC
AGAACCTGAAATACGATAGGGGAATCCTGGCTAATTACGGCATCGAGCTGAGAGGCATCGCCTTCGATAC
CATGCTGGAATCTTACATCCTGAACAGCGTGGCCGGCCGCCACGACATGGACAGCCTGGCTGAACGGTGG
CTGAAGCACAAAACCATCACCTTCGAAGAGATCGCCGGAAAGGGCAAGAACCAGCTGACATTTAATCAGA
TCGCACTGGAAGAAGCCGGCAGATACGCCGCTGAGGACGCCGACGTGACCCTTCAGCTGCACCTGAAGAT
GTGGCCCGATCTGCAGAAGCACAAGGGCCCACTAAACGTGTTCGAGAACATCGAGATGCCTCTGGTGCCC
GTCCTGAGCAGAATCGAGAGGAATGGCGTGAAGATCGACCCCAAGGTGCTGCACAACCACAGCGAGGAAC
TGACACTGCGGCTGGCCGAGCTGGAAAAGAAGGCCCACGAAATCGCCGGCGAGGAGTTCAACCTGTCTAG
CACCAAGCAGCTACAAACAATCCTGTTCGAGAAGCAGGGCATTAAGCCTCTGAAAAAGACACCTGGCGGA
GCCCCCAGCACCAGCGAAGAAGTGCTGGAGGAACTGGCGCTGGATTACCCTCTGCCCAAAGTGATCCTGG
AATATAGAGGACTGGCCAAGCTGAAGTCTACATACACCGACAAGCTGCCTCTGATGATCAACCCCAAGAC
CGGCCGGGTGCATACATCTTATCACCAGGCCGTGACAGCCACCGGCCGGCTGAGCAGCACAGATCCTAAC
CTGCAAAACATCCCAGTGCGGAACGAAGAGGGCAGAAGAATCAGACAGGCTTTCATTGCCCCTGAGGACT
ACGTCATCGTGTCTGCTGACTACAGCCAGATAGAACTGAGAATCATGGCCCATCTGTCTCGGGACAAGGG
CCTGCTGACCGCTTTTGCAGAAGGCAAGGACATCCACAGAGCCACCGCTGCCGAAGTGTTCGGCCTGCCT
CTGGAAACAGTGACCAGCGAGCAAAGAAGGTCCGCCAAGGCCATTAACTTCGGCCTGATCTACGGCATGA
GCGCCTTTGGCCTGGCCAGACAGCTCAACATCCCTAGAAAGGAGGCCCAGAAATACATGGACCTGTACTT
CGAGCGGTACCCCGGCGTGCTGGAGTACATGGAACGGACCAGAGCCCAGGCTAAAGAGCAGGGATACGTG
GAAACCCTGGATGGCCGGAGACTGTATCTGCCTGACATCAAGAGCAGCAACGGCGCCAGAAGAGCCGCCG
CTGAGAGAGCTGCTATCAACGCCCCTATGCAGGGCACCGCCGCCGACATCATCAAGCGGGCCATGATCGC
CGTGGACGCCTGGCTGCAGGCCGAGCAGCCTAGAGTGCGGATGATCATGCAGGTGCACGACGAGCTGGTG
TTTGAGGTGCACAAGGACGACGTGGATGCTGTGGCCAAGCAGATTCACCAGCTGATGGAAAATTGCACCA
GACTGGACGTGCCACTGCTGGTCGAGGTTGGAAGCGGAGAGAATTGGGACCAGGCCCACTCTGGCGGCTC
AAAAAGAACCGCCGACGGCAGCGAATTCGAGTCTCCCAAGAAGAAGAGGAAAGTCTGACCGGTCATCATC
ACCATCACCATTGAGTTTAAACCCGCTGATCAGCCTCGACTGTGCCTTCTAGTTGCCAGCCATCTGTTGT
TTGCCCCTCCCCCGTGCCTTCCTTGACCCTGGAAGGTGCCACTCCCACTGTCCTTTCCTAATAAAATGAG
GAAATTGCATCGCATTGTCTGAGTAGGTGTCATTCTATTCTGGGGGGTGGGGTGGGGCAGGACAGCAAGG
GGGAGGATTGGGAAGACAATAGCAGGCATGCTGGGGATGCGGTGGGCTCTATGGCTTCTGAGGCGGAAAG
AACCAGCTGGGGCTCGATACCGTCGACCTCTAGCTAGAGCTTGGCGTAATCATGGTCATAGCTGTTTCCT
GTGTGAAATTGTTATCCGCTCACAATTCCACACAACATACGAGCCGGAAGCATAAAGTGTAAAGCCTAGG
GTGCCTAATGAGTGAGCTAACTCACATTAATTGCGTTGCGCTCACTGCCCGCTTTCCAGTCGGGAAACCT
GTCGTGCCAGCTGCATTAATGAATCGGCCAACGCGCGGGGAGAGGCGGTTTGCGTATTGGGCGCTCTTCC
GCTTCCTCGCTCACTGACTCGCTGCGCTCGGTCGTTCGGCTGCGGCGAGCGGTATCAGCTCACTCAAAGG
CGGTAATACGGTTATCCACAGAATCAGGGGATAACGCAGGAAAGAACATGTGAGCAAAAGGCCAGCAAAA
GGCCAGGAACCGTAAAAAGGCCGCGTTGCTGGCGTTTTTCCATAGGCTCCGCCCCCCTGACGAGCATCAC
AAAAATCGACGCTCAAGTCAGAGGTGGCGAAACCCGACAGGACTATAAAGATACCAGGCGTTTCCCCCTG
GAAGCTCCCTCGTGCGCTCTCCTGTTCCGACCCTGCCGCTTACCGGATACCTGTCCGCCTTTCTCCCTTC
GGGAAGCGTGGCGCTTTCTCATAGCTCACGCTGTAGGTATCTCAGTTCGGTGTAGGTCGTTCGCTCCAAG
CTGGGCTGTGTGCACGAACCCCCCGTTCAGCCCGACCGCTGCGCCTTATCCGGTAACTATCGTCTTGAGT
CCAACCCGGTAAGACACGACTTATCGCCACTGGCAGCAGCCACTGGTAACAGGATTAGCAGAGCGAGGTA
TGTAGGCGGTGCTACAGAGTTCTTGAAGTGGTGGCCTAACTACGGCTACACTAGAAGAACAGTATTTGGT
ATCTGCGCTCTGCTGAAGCCAGTTACCTTCGGAAAAAGAGTTGGTAGCTCTTGATCCGGCAAACAAACCA
CCGCTGGTAGCGGTGGTTTTTTTGTTTGCAAGCAGCAGATTACGCGCAGAAAAAAAGGATCTCAAGAAGA
TCCTTTGATCTTTTCTACGGGGTCTGACGCTCAGTGGAACGAAAACTCACGTTAAGGGATTTTGGTCATG
AGATTATCAAAAAGGATCTTCACCTAGATCCTTTTAAATTAAAAATGAAGTTTTAAATCAATCTAAAGTA
TATATGAGTAAACTTGGTCTGACAGTTACCAATGCTTAATCAGTGAGGCACCTATCTCAGCGATCTGTCT
ATTTCGTTCATCCATAGTTGCCTGACTCCCCGTCGTGTAGATAACTACGATACGGGAGGGCTTACCATCT
GGCCCCAGTGCTGCAATGATACCGCGCGAACCACGCTCACCGGCTCCAGATTTATCAGCAATAAACCAGC
CAGCCGGAAGGGCCGAGCGCAGAAGTGGTCCTGCAACTTTATCCGCCTCCATCCAGTCTATTAATTGTTG
CCGGGAAGCTAGAGTAAGTAGTTCGCCAGTTAATAGTTTGCGCAACGTTGTTGCCATTGCTACAGGCATC
GTGGTGTCACGCTCGTCGTTTGGTATGGCTTCATTCAGCTCCGGTTCCCAACGATCAAGGCGAGTTACAT
GATCCCCCATGTTGTGCAAAAAAGCGGTTAGCTCCTTCGGTCCTCCGATCGTTGTCAGAAGTAAGTTGGC
CGCAGTGTTATCACTCATGGTTATGGCAGCACTGCATAATTCTCTTACTGTCATGCCATCCGTAAGATGC
TTTTCTGTGACTGGTGAGTACTCAACCAAGTCATTCTGAGAATAGTGTATGCGGCGACCGAGTTGCTCTT
GCCCGGCGTCAATACGGGATAATACCGCGCCACATAGCAGAACTTTAAAAGTGCTCATCATTGGAAAACG
TTCTTCGGGGCGAAAACTCTCAAGGATCTTACCGCTGTTGAGATCCAGTTCGATGTAACCCACTCGTGCA
CCCAACTGATCTTCAGCATCTTTTACTTTCACCAGCGTTTCTGGGTGAGCAAAAACAGGAAGGCAAAATG
CCGCAAAAAAGGGAATAAGGGCGACACGGAAATGTTGAATACTCATACTCTTCCTTTTTCAATATTATTG
AAGCATTTATCAGGGTTATTGTCTCATGAGCGGATACATATTTGAATGTATTTAGAAAAATAAACAAATA
GGGGTTCCGCGCACATTTCCCCGAAAAGTGCCACCTGACGTCGACGGATCGGGAGATCGATCTCCCGATC
CCCTAGGGTCGACTCTCAGTACAATCTGCTCTGATGCCGCATAGTTAAGCCAGTATCTGCTCCCTGCTTG
TGTGTTGGAGGTCGCTGAGTAGTGCGCGAGCAAAATTTAAGCTACAACAAGGCAAGGCTTGACCGACAAT
TGCATGAAGAATCTGCTTAGGGTTAGGCGTTTTGCGCTGCTTCGCGATGTACGGGCCAGATATACGCGTT
GACATTGATTATTGACTAGTTATTAATAGTAATCAATTACGGGGTCATTAGTTCATAGCCCATATATGGA
GTTCCGCGTTACATAACTTACGGTAAATGGCCCGCCTGGCTGACCGCCCAACGACCCCCGCCCATTGACG
TCAATAATGACGTATGTTCCCATAGTAACGCCAATAGGGACTTTCCATTGACGTCAATGGGTGGAGTATT
TACGGTAAACTGCCCACTTGGCAGTACATCAAGTGTATC
Features (pLannotate 1.2.2; 18 found; start..end, strand, type, name):
    132..335     +  promoter       CMV promoter: human cytomegalovirus (CMV) immediate early promoter
    377..395     +  promoter       T7 promoter: promoter for bacteriophage T7 RNA polymerase
    415..786     +  CDS            Rep (fragment): REP_PCV2 - Experimental evidence at protein level: Swiss-Prot protein existence level 1. Essential for the replication of viral ssDNA. The closed circular ssDNA genome is first converted to a superhelical dsDNA. Rep and/or Rep' binds a specific hairpin at the genome origin of replication. Introduces an endonucleolytic nick within the conserved sequence 5'-AGTATTAC-3' in the intergenic region of the genome, thereby initiating the rolling circle replication (RCR). Following cleavage, binds covalently to the 5'-phosphate of DNA as a tyrosyl ester. The cleavage gives rise to a free 3'-OH that serv
    832..2433    +  CDS            Cas9(N): N-terminal portion of Streptococcus pyogenes Cas9 (Zetsche et al., 2015)
   2434..4928    +  CDS            Cas9(C) (fragment): C-terminal portion of Streptococcus pyogenes Cas9 (Zetsche et al., 2015)
   5032..6849    +  CDS            polA (fragment): DPO1_ECOLI - Also known as resA. Experimental evidence at protein level: Swiss-Prot protein existence level 1. In addition to polymerase activity, this DNA polymerase exhibits 3'-5' and 5'-3' exonuclease activity. It is able to utilize nicked circular duplex DNA as a template and can unwind the parental DNA strand from its template. From Escherichia coli (strain K12).
   6970..7194    +  polyA_signal   bGH poly(A) signal: bovine growth hormone polyadenylation signal
   7198..7219    +  promoter       SV40 promoter (fragment): SV40 enhancer and early promoter
   7224..7240    +  misc_feature   MCS (fragment): pBluescript multiple cloning site
   7289..7305    -  protein_bind   lac operator: The lac repressor binds to the lac operator to inhibit transcription in E. coli. This inhibition can be relieved by adding lactose or isopropyl-β-D-thiogalactopyranoside (IPTG). lac repressor encoded by lacI
   7313..7343    -  promoter       lac promoter: promoter for the E. coli lac operon
   7358..7379    -  protein_bind   CAP binding site: CAP binding activates transcription in the presence of cAMP. E. coli catabolite activator protein
   7392..7484    -  CDS            lacI (fragment): lac repressor; lacI; The lac repressor binds to the lac operator to inhibit transcription in E. coli. This inhibition can be relieved by adding lactose or isopropyl-β-D-thiogalactopyranoside (IPTG).
   7667..8255    -  rep_origin     ori: high-copy-number ColE1/pMB1/pBR322/pUC origin of replication
   8426..9286    -  CDS            AmpR: β-lactamase; bla; confers resistance to ampicillin, carbenicillin, and related antibiotics
   9287..9391    -  promoter       AmpR promoter: bla
   9462..9506    -  misc_feature   bom (fragment): basis of mobility region from pBR322
   9661..131     +  enhancer       CMV enhancer (across the origin): human cytomegalovirus immediate early enhancer
