[The description below was written by a language model from this plasmid's Addgene catalogue record and pLannotate feature annotations shown in this document.]
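Description:
Control click editor pCMV-T7-deadPCV2-nCas9-EcKlenow (EMK492) is a 9.9 kb mammalian expression and in vitro transcription plasmid built by Gibson cloning into the pCMV-T7-SpCas9-P2A-EGFP (RTW3027) backbone. It is maintained in E. coli through a high-copy ColE1/pUC-type origin and selected with ampicillin via the β-lactamase gene. Short remnants of lac regulatory elements, an SV40 promoter fragment and a pBR322 bom fragment also appear in the feature table, but these look like backbone leftovers rather than functional parts of the design.

The payload is a single synthetic fusion protein placed downstream of the CMV enhancer/promoter and a T7 promoter, so it can be expressed in transfected mammalian cells or transcribed into mRNA with T7 RNA polymerase. Transcripts terminate at a bGH polyadenylation signal. From the N terminus the fusion comprises the HUH endonuclease domain of the porcine circovirus 2 Rep protein, an XTEN linker, the SpCas9 H840A nickase, a bipartite nuclear localisation signal, the E. coli DNA polymerase I Klenow fragment made exonuclease-deficient by D355A/E357A, and a final C-terminal BPNLS. In click editing, the HUH domain normally attaches covalently, through a tyrosyl ester, to a single-stranded DNA template carrying its recognition sequence. This tethers the template to the nickase so that the polymerase can extend from the nicked genomic strand and write the edit. Here the PCV2 domain carries Y96F, which attenuates its catalytic activity. The construct therefore serves as a negative control for the CE1 click editor, testing whether editing depends on HUH-mediated template tethering. No guide RNA cassette or fluorescent reporter is annotated in the sequence record.
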