Addgene plasmid #208943: Control click editor - pCMV-T7-deadPCV2-nCas9-EcKlenow (EMK492)
Purpose: A control CE1 construct with catalytically attenuated PCV2 HUH, expressed from CMV or T7 promoters.
Depositing lab: Benjamin Kleinstiver. Depositing organization: Massachusetts General Hospital. Publication: Click editing enables programmable genome writing using DNA polymerases and HUH endonucleases. Ferreira da Silva J, Tou CJ, King EM, Eller ML, Rufino-Ramos D, Ma L, Cromwell CR, Metovic J, Benning FMC, Chao LH, Eichler FS, Kleinstiver BP. Nat Biotechnol. 2024 Jul 22. doi: 10.1038/s41587-024-02324-x. PubMed 39039307.
Backbone
  Vector backbone: pCMV-T7-SpCas9-P2A-EGFP (RTW3027)
  Vector type: Mammalian Expression, CRISPR ; in vitro transcription; T7 promoter
Growth in bacteria
  Bacterial resistance: Ampicillin, 100 μg/mL
  Growth temperature: 37°C
  Growth strain: DH5alpha
  Copy number: High Copy
Gene/Insert
  Gene/Insert name: dPCV2-XTEN-nSpCas9-BPNLS-EcKlenow(-exo)-BPNLS (alt name: EMK492)
  Species: Synthetic
  Mutation: PCV2(Y96F); nSpCas9(H840A); EcKlenow(-exo;D355A/E357A)
  Promoter: CMV and T7
  Tag / fusion protein: BPNLS (C terminal on insert)
  Cloning method: Gibson Cloning
  Sequencing primers: 5′ oBK6928-CCAAGTCTCCACCCCATTGACG; 3′ oBK219-GGGAGTGGCACCTTCCAGGGTC
Terms and licenses: Academic/Nonprofit Terms; Industry Terms: Not Available to Industry
Depositor comments: Please visit https://doi.org/10.1101/2023.09.12.557440 for bioRxiv preprint.
How to cite: Control click editor - pCMV-T7-deadPCV2-nCas9-EcKlenow (EMK492) was a gift from Benjamin Kleinstiver (Addgene plasmid # 208943 ; http://n2t.net/addgene:208943 ; RRID:Addgene_208943)
